Addgene plasmid #97121: Tol2-lyzC-microRNA 203b-Dendra2
Purpose: overexpression of microRNA and Dendra2 in Zebrafish
Depositing lab: Qing Deng. Depositing organization: Purdue University. Publication: Phenotypical microRNA screen reveals a noncanonical role of CDK2 in regulating neutrophil migration. Hsu AY, Wang D, Liu S, Lu J, Syahirah R, Bennin DA, Huttenlocher A, Umulis DM, Wan J, Deng Q. Proc Natl Acad Sci U S A. 2019 Aug 26. pii: 1905221116. doi: 10.1073/pnas.1905221116. PubMed 31451657.
Backbone
  Vector backbone: Tol2
  Vector type: Zebrafish
Growth in bacteria
  Bacterial resistance: Ampicillin, 100 μg/mL
  Growth temperature: 37°C
  Growth strain: DH5alpha
  Copy number: High Copy
Gene/Insert
  Gene/Insert name: microRNA 203b Dendra2
  Species: D. rerio (zebrafish)
  Cloning method: Ligation Independent Cloning
Terms and licenses: Academic/Nonprofit Terms; Industry Terms: Not Available to Industry
How to cite: Tol2-lyzC-microRNA 203b-Dendra2 was a gift from Qing Deng (Addgene plasmid # 97121 ; http://n2t.net/addgene:97121 ; RRID:Addgene_97121)
