[The description below was written by a language model from this plasmid's Addgene catalogue record and pLannotate feature annotations shown in this document.]
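Description:
Tol2-lyzC-microRNA 203b-Dendra2 is a 7,778 nt zebrafish transgenesis plasmid built on a Tol2 transposon backbone and designed to overexpress a microRNA together with a fluorescent reporter. In E. coli it is maintained by a high-copy ColE1/pUC-type origin and selected with ampicillin through the β-lactamase gene and its own promoter. pBluescript-derived remnants are also present, including a partial f1 origin, lac promoter/operator elements and a T3 promoter. The Tol2 arms are not annotated as such. However, a short match to medaka tyrosinase next to the f1 origin is consistent with Tol2-derived sequence, since that element was originally found in the medaka tyrosinase locus.

The payload lies on the forward strand. A zebrafish β-actin (actba) fragment is followed by a mir-203 hairpin, then the Dendra2 coding sequence, and finally an SV40 large T fragment and SV40 polyadenylation signal. This order suggests that the microRNA sits in actin-derived, possibly intronic, sequence upstream of the reporter, so that one transcript would yield both miR-203b and Dendra2, although the record does not spell out this arrangement. Dendra2 is a green-to-red photoconvertible protein, so it both marks expressing cells and allows selected cells to be optically highlighted and followed. The name indicates the lyzC (lysozyme C) promoter, commonly used for neutrophil-restricted expression in zebrafish, but this promoter is not annotated in the feature table; it presumably occupies the unannotated region upstream of the actin fragment.

The stated purpose is overexpression of the microRNA and Dendra2 in zebrafish. The associated publication describes a phenotypic microRNA screen for regulators of neutrophil migration. Tol2 vectors of this kind are typically integrated into the genome using Tol2 transposase to produce transgenic fish.
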