Features (pLannotate 1.2.2; 17 found; start..end, strand, type, name):
   1772..1894    +  CDS            actba (fragment): ACTB1_DANRE - Also known as bact, bactin1, bactzf. Experimental evidence at protein level: Swiss-Prot protein existence level 1. Actin is a highly conserved protein that polymerizes to produce filaments that form cross-linked networks in the cytoplasm of cells. Actin exists in both monomeric (G-actin) and polymeric (F-actin) forms, both forms playing key functions, such as cell motility and contraction. In addition to their role in the cytoplasmic cytoskeleton, G- and F-actin also localize in the nucleus, and regulate gene transcription and motility and repair of damaged DNA. From Danio rerio
   2416..2494    +  ncRNA          mir-203: Accession: RF00696 - microRNA mir-203
   2887..2905    -  misc_feature   MCS (fragment): pBluescript multiple cloning site
   2920..3609    +  CDS            Dendra2: Dendra2 is a photoconvertible green fluorescent protein published in 2006, derived from Dendronephthya sp.. It has high acid sensitivity.
   3617..3700    +  CDS            large T antigen (fragment): large T antigen from SV40 (simian virus 40)
   3723..3844    +  polyA_signal   SV40 poly(A) signal: SV40 polyadenylation signal
   3851..3936    -  rep_origin     M13 ori (fragment): M13 bacteriophage origin of replication; arrow indicates direction of (+) strand synthesis
   4222..4240    -  promoter       T3 promoter: promoter for bacteriophage T3 RNA polymerase
   4285..4301    -  protein_bind   lac operator: The lac repressor binds to the lac operator to inhibit transcription in E. coli. This inhibition can be relieved by adding lactose or isopropyl-β-D-thiogalactopyranoside (IPTG). lac repressor encoded by lacI
   4309..4339    -  promoter       lac promoter: promoter for the E. coli lac operon
   4354..4375    -  protein_bind   CAP binding site: CAP binding activates transcription in the presence of cAMP. E. coli catabolite activator protein
   4388..4480    -  CDS            lacI (fragment): lac repressor; lacI; The lac repressor binds to the lac operator to inhibit transcription in E. coli. This inhibition can be relieved by adding lactose or isopropyl-β-D-thiogalactopyranoside (IPTG).
   4663..5251    -  rep_origin     ori: high-copy-number ColE1/pMB1/pBR322/pUC origin of replication
   5422..6282    -  CDS            AmpR: β-lactamase; bla; confers resistance to ampicillin, carbenicillin, and related antibiotics
   6283..6387    -  promoter       AmpR promoter: bla
   6413..6743    -  rep_origin     f1 ori (fragment) (sequence partly withheld): f1 bacteriophage origin of replication; arrow indicates direction of (+) strand synthesis
   6741..6968    +  CDS            tyr (fragment) (sequence partly withheld): TYRO_ORYLA - Also known as tyro. Experimental evidence at transcript level: Swiss-Prot protein existence level 2. This is a copper-containing oxidase that functions in the formation of pigments such as melanins and other polyphenolic compounds. From Oryzias latipes (Japanese rice fish) (Japanese killifish).
>Addgene plasmid #97121 | Tol2-lyzC-microRNA 203b-Dendra2 | addgene full sequence | sequence record 182658 | Addgene NGS Result
GTACAATATTTATAGGTAAAATTCACCAGCATATGCTTAAAGATAGCCATGCTCCAGGTCCTTGTGTCCT
TCTAAGGTCTGTTTGTGGTTTAAGCTGTTTGTTGACACACGCTTGTCATCTCCATTTTTCTGTGAAGTTA
TTGTCAGTTTATTGCACACTGGGTTGCATTAAGCTGCAGTTTTTTCACAACAGTTTTCCACATTGTAACA
GTCAGTCTCCAAATTATTCCATCAGTCCTCAAATTTAGTCATTTGAGGCCATGAAAACACTTAAAACTAC
ATGAAGGTAGTTTGGCATTAGGTTTTAGACTTGTTCTTGTTTGGCATATTGCAACCTGTGTAAAAATGAT
TTGATTTTTATTTTTTTTTTTTTTTTTTCAGAAAGAAACGGTCCAAAAAGAGTTATGTGAACATTTATCC
ATGTGTTTAATGTTTTTTAAATTAAAAAAAAACATTTTTATTAAACCACTTGTGACTAAACCTTTTTTAG
TTATTCTATTTTGTGACGAGTCTGAATGGCCAAAGTACTCTTGAATCCAAAATCTTTATAGTAAAATGTT
TAATCTTACTTGCAGTGTTGGGTATAATTTGTAACAAAGTTGAATTCCATATCTGCTGAGTGAAAAAGTA
AAGTAAGAGATTGCTGTAAATATTTAGGTTATTTATTTATTAATACAATATAGAAAGTAACAAAACACAA
TGTAAAAAATCAATAAAGAAAGTAAATATTAAAAGTAATGATAAACTAATGATGTAAACAATATTAGCAA
CAAAGTTTGTACAATTCAGGGAGGGTAAAGAATTTCACCTAATAGTCAAACTCTGTATTAAATAATATAA
AATCTTTGTTCTTAGTCTGAAGAGGAGACTGTGAGAGAAAGCTTACTGGTTGTTAAATTAGAAAATTTGT
AACTTGCAGATTAAAATGATTTAAATAATTTTATAAAGGCCATGTTTGAAACAAATGTAAAAACATAATA
AATGTTAAGAATTTCAGATATTGAGATTTTACAATTTAAAAAAAGCAATAAAGTAATAGCAGAGACCTAC
ACTCTTAAAGTAAATTACCCAACTCTGCTTACTAGTAACTTTTGGAATAGTTACTAGTATCCATTGAACA
AATACTAGAATCTAATTAAATTGTGTGAGTGTCCAATGAAAAGATTCTTGTATTTAAAACAGTACCAGTA
TCTATATATGTACAAAATTTAGTGCTAGCAAAATGCAAATAAATACTACTGCATATAATGGATTGCATTG
TAAATCGACTCGCCATAATACATTTATTTCCTATTTTTACTTTTAACAAAAAATAAGTTCACTGAGTATT
TCATGTCATTAAATCGCATTAAACCTCTTGCATGCTTTATGTACACTAGTGCAGTTCGCTAAATGACCAC
CGGTGTCACTAATAACACGATCGTTTCTGAATTCTGCATTAAACGCCATTTATACGTTGCTCTTATTAGT
AAACAATTTCTCCATCATGAGCTCGACCAGTATTGCATATTTCATCCTCTTAAATCCAGAGTTGTTTCTT
TTAATCACTTTCTCTTCATGATAAAAGCAGTTTTTGGTTTTCAGAAGTTTACAACAAACCCAGTCAGTTA
TTGCCTCAGCAAACACTGGAGCAACTGCACACTTGTGAAAAGCTTCTTGCGAAACACAAACCTTTCTCTG
GACTTATAAATAAAGGCATTCAGCAGCTCCACCATACACCTCCACTGGTCTTGATAAAGCAGATATCAGC
AGTGATACAGGTACCGCCACCATGGATGAGGAAATCGCTGCCCTGGTCGTTGACAACGGCTCCGGTATGT
GCAAAGCCGGTTTTGCTGGAGATGATGCCCCTCGTGCTGTTTTCCCCTCCATTGTTGGACGACCCAGACA
TCAGGTACATTTAATAAACCATCCTAATAACATGTTAATCATATTGAACCACATTAAACTCTCATTTGTG
CATTTTACATCTTTTAAAACCGATTTATATTCGTTTTTAGATAATGAAGTTTATTAAAGTGTTAATTCAC
AGCTTTATTGCTTGTTTTGAGAATCTGCTTGCATAAGTGATTTTTAAACTTGATCTGATTTTCGTTTGTT
TCGAAGTTCTTCAGCTTTGAAAGTCAGATCTTCAATTCACAGCCATGCCATAGTTTTAGGATACAGTATA
AGTAGACGAATTGGGATGCATCGTAGATTTTATGCTGTGTTTGTTATGGTTTTTCAGTGGTAGAGATTTT
CAGAGTATTATTAGGGTTATAGTCAGTGTCAGGTTTATTTATCGTCAGCGTGATGGGCAAAAAACAGCTG
GCAGTACGGGCTAAGCGACTCATCTCAGGCTTGACATGTGTGTTCCTCCAGGCAGGTACCGAGCGAGGAT
CCCGGATCGCTGCTGTTCTCCACTTAACATGTGGCTTCCTCTTTGGCCGAGTGGTTCTCAACAGTTCAAC
AGTTCTTTTGATGATTGTGAAATGTTCAGGACCACTTGATCAGACGAAGGACAATTTCACCTCTGAAACG
GGTTTGTAGCCAACTGCTGTTACTCTCGCCCAGAAATCTGCGCCAACATGGACACACCCAGTGGAGCAAG
CCATCTGATTTTCATGGTCAGATTGTAAAGAAGCAATTACTCTTGGACAGTTTAAGCAGAAAAGCCACCA
AGTCAAGTCACTGGTCATATGATGAACTCGAAGATCTAATAAAAGTTAATTTAAGCGTTCATTACAATAA
ATTCAAGTGAATCTGTTTTAAGCTAGCCTTTAACGTTTTTAAATTCCTTCAAACAAATTAGTTCCTCTTT
GCAGTTCCTCATTTCTCGGTGAGCTGGTGCTTTAATCCCTTTACTTTTTCTTCCTCTAGGGAGTGATGGT
TGGCATGGGACGAATTAATTCCTGCAGCCCGGGGGTACCGGTCGCCACCATGAACACCCCGGGAATTAAC
CTGATCAAGGAGGACATGCGCGTGAAGGTGCACATGGAGGGCAACGTGAACGGCCACGCCTTCGTGATCG
AGGGCGAGGGCAAGGGCAAGCCCTACGAGGGCACCCAGACCGCCAACCTGACCGTGAAGGAGGGCGCCCC
CCTGCCCTTCAGCTACGACATCCTGACCACCGCCGTGCACTACGGCAACCGGGTGTTCACCAAGTACCCC
GAGGACATCCCCGACTACTTCAAGCAGAGCTTCCCCGAGGGCTACAGCTGGGAGCGCACCATGACCTTCG
AGGACAAGGGCATCTGCACCATCCGCAGCGACATCAGCCTGGAGGGCGACTGCTTCTTCCAGAACGTGCG
CTTCAAGGGCACCAACTTCCCCCCCAACGGCCCCGTGATGCAGAAGAAAACCCTGAAGTGGGAGCCCAGC
ACCGAGAAGCTGCACGTGCGCGACGGCCTGCTGGTGGGCAACATCAACATGGCCCTGCTGCTGGAGGGCG
GCGGCCACTACCTGTGCGACTTCAAGACCACCTACAAGGCCAAGAAGGTGGTGCAGCTGCCCGACGCCCA
CTTCGTGGACCACCGCATCGAGATCCTGGGCAACGACAGCGACTACAACAAGGTGAAGCTGTACGAGCAC
GCCGTGGCCCGCTACAGCCCCCTGCCCAGCCAGGTGTGGTAATCTAGATCATAATCAGCCATACCACATT
TGTAGAGGTTTTACTTGCTTTAAAAAACCTCCCACACCTCCCCCTGAACCTGAAACATAAAATGAATGCA
ATTGTTGTTGTTAACTTGTTTATTGCAGCTTATAATGGTTACAAATAAAGCAATAGCATCACAAATTTCA
CAAATAAAGCATTTTTTTCACTGCATTCTAGTTGTGGTTTGTCCAAACTCATCAATGTATCTTAAGGCGT
AAATTGTAAGCGTTAATATTTTGTTAAAATTCGCGTTAAATTTTTGTTAAATCAGCTCATTTTTTAACCA
ATAGGCCGAAATCGGCGGATCCTGCGGCCGCAAGGGAAAATAGAATGAAGTGATCTCCAAAAAATAAGTA
CTTTTTGACTGTAAATAAAATTGTAAGGAGTAAAAAGTACTTTTTTTTCTAAAAAAATGTAATTAAGTAA
AAGTAAAAGTATTGATTTTTAATTGTACTCAAGTAAAGTAAAAATCCCCAAAAATAATACTTAAGTACAG
TAATCAAGTAAAATTACTCAAGTACTTTACACCTCTGGTTCTTGACCCCCTACCTTCAGCAAGCCCAGCA
GATCCACTAGATCTTTTGTTCCCTTTAGTGAGGGTTAATTGCGCGCTTGGCGTAATCATGGTCATAGCTG
TTTCCTGTGTGAAATTGTTATCCGCTCACAATTCCACACAACATACGAGCCGGAAGCATAAAGTGTAAAG
CCTGGGGTGCCTAATGAGTGAGCTAACTCACATTAATTGCGTTGCGCTCACTGCCCGCTTTCCAGTCGGG
AAACCTGTCGTGCCAGCTGCATTAATGAATCGGCCAACGCGCGGGGAGAGGCGGTTTGCGTATTGGGCGC
TCTTCCGCTTCCTCGCTCACTGACTCGCTGCGCTCGGTCGTTCGGCTGCGGCGAGCGGTATCAGCTCACT
CAAAGGCGGTAATACGGTTATCCACAGAATCAGGGGATAACGCAGGAAAGAACATGTGAGCAAAAGGCCA
GCAAAAGGCCAGGAACCGTAAAAAGGCCGCGTTGCTGGCGTTTTTCCATAGGCTCCGCCCCCCTGACGAG
CATCACAAAAATCGACGCTCAAGTCAGAGGTGGCGAAACCCGACAGGACTATAAAGATACCAGGCGTTTC
CCCCTGGAAGCTCCCTCGTGCGCTCTCCTGTTCCGACCCTGCCGCTTACCGGATACCTGTCCGCCTTTCT
CCCTTCGGGAAGCGTGGCGCTTTCTCATAGCTCACGCTGTAGGTATCTCAGTTCGGTGTAGGTCGTTCGC
TCCAAGCTGGGCTGTGTGCACGAACCCCCCGTTCAGCCCGACCGCTGCGCCTTATCCGGTAACTATCGTC
TTGAGTCCAACCCGGTAAGACACGACTTATCGCCACTGGCAGCAGCCACTGGTAACAGGATTAGCAGAGC
GAGGTATGTAGGCGGTGCTACAGAGTTCTTGAAGTGGTGGCCTAACTACGGCTACACTAGAAGAACAGTA
TTTGGTATCTGCGCTCTGCTGAAGCCAGTTACCTTCGGAAAAAGAGTTGGTAGCTCTTGATCCGGCAAAC
AAACCACCGCTGGTAGCGGTGGTTTTTTTGTTTGCAAGCAGCAGATTACGCGCAGAAAAAAAGGATCTCA
AGAAGATCCTTTGATCTTTTCTACGGGGTCTGACGCTCAGTGGAACGAAAACTCACGTTAAGGGATTTTG
GTCATGAGATTATCAAAAAGGATCTTCACCTAGATCCTTTTAAATTAAAAATGAAGTTTTAAATCAATCT
AAAGTATATATGAGTAAACTTGGTCTGACAGTTACCAATGCTTAATCAGTGAGGCACCTATCTCAGCGAT
CTGTCTATTTCGTTCATCCATAGTTGCCTGACTCCCCGTCGTGTAGATAACTACGATACGGGAGGGCTTA
CCATCTGGCCCCAGTGCTGCAATGATACCGCGAGACCCACGCTCACCGGCTCCAGATTTATCAGCAATAA
ACCAGCCAGCCGGAAGGGCCGAGCGCAGAAGTGGTCCTGCAACTTTATCCGCCTCCATCCAGTCTATTAA
TTGTTGCCGGGAAGCTAGAGTAAGTAGTTCGCCAGTTAATAGTTTGCGCAACGTTGTTGCCATTGCTACA
GGCATCGTGGTGTCACGCTCGTCGTTTGGTATGGCTTCATTCAGCTCCGGTTCCCAACGATCAAGGCGAG
TTACATGATCCCCCATGTTGTGCAAAAAAGCGGTTAGCTCCTTCGGTCCTCCGATCGTTGTCAGAAGTAA
GTTGGCCGCAGTGTTATCACTCATGGTTATGGCAGCACTGCATAATTCTCTTACTGTCATGCCATCCGTA
AGATGCTTTTCTGTGACTGGTGAGTACTCAACCAAGTCATTCTGAGAATAGTGTATGCGGCGACCGAGTT
GCTCTTGCCCGGCGTCAATACGGGATAATACCGCGCCACATAGCAGAACTTTAAAAGTGCTCATCATTGG
AAAACGTTCTTCGGGGCGAAAACTCTCAAGGATCTTACCGCTGTTGAGATCCAGTTCGATGTAACCCACT
CGTGCACCCAACTGATCTTCAGCATCTTTTACTTTCACCAGCGTTTCTGGGTGAGCAAAAACAGGAAGGC
AAAATGCCGCAAAAAAGGGAATAAGGGCGACACGGAAATGTTGAATACTCATACTCTTCCTTTTTCAATA
TTATTGAAGCATTTATCAGGGTTATTGTCTCATGAGCGGATACATATTTGAATGTATTTAGAAAAATAAA
CAAATAGGGGTTCCGCGCACATTTCCCCGAAAAGTGCCACCTAAATTGTAAGCGTTAATATTTTGTTAAA
ATTCGCGTTAAATTTTTGTTAAATCAGCTCATTTTTTAACCAATAGGCCGAAATCGGCAAAATCCCTTAT
AAATCAAAAGAATAGACCGAGATAGGGT
[37 nt withheld, positions 6539-6575]
AAAGAACGTGGACTCCAACGTCAAAGG
[49 nt withheld, positions 6603-6651]
T
[91 nt withheld, positions 6653-6743]
CACAATGACGGCTACTACATGGTGCCATTCCTTCCTCTTTATAGGAATGGAGACTACCTCCTGTCCAACA
ATGCTCTTGGATACGAGTACGCCTACCTGTTGGACCCAGGTCATTGCACAACACCAGAAATGCCCTCTGA
TCTGCAAAAGACGTGAATATCTGTTCAGACACCCATATCCACTCTGTTCCACACAGGTCAGAGGTTTGTC
CAGGAGTTCTTGACAGAGGTGTAAAAAGTACTCAAAAATTTTACTCAAGTGAAAGTACAAGTACTTAGGG
AAAATTTTACTCAATTAAAAGTAAAAGTATCTGGCTAGAATCTTACTTGAGTAAAAGTAAAAAAGTACTC
CATTAAAATTGTACTTGAGTATTAAGGAAGTAAAAGGCTAGCAAGATCTGCTCGAGATACATTTGATTAG
AAGAGTTTGACTTGGGTTGATTATAGCAAATAGTGGAACACAAACAGATTTTGAAATATTCTTGCAAATT
TATTTATTAAATCCATTCAAATATTGTCATTTTTTGTACTGTGTAATTTATATTGATTTGCTCATACAAT
ATTTACATTTCGCTTAAACAATACACTATTATTTATATTTAAAAATAGCTATATATAAATCAAATGTATA
GCTCTTTTTTACACAATTAATCAAAGCTAAAATATTTGTCACACAAATACAGTAAGCCACTTCACAATGA
TATCTTCAAAATCTGTGCTTGACTGAATCATTTCATTTATTGTTTTGTAATTCACATTATACCTTACGTT
CTCCAGGCACAGTTTGAATTGTTGATAAATGAAGATAATACATCTGATTTAATTAGTCTCCTTTGTTTAT
AATAACTTTAATCTAATTTGATAGTAATAATTCCAGCAATACATCCATTACAATAAAAATCGCTTTTTTA
TTTTGCACATTAGTTTGCCGGTATTTGTTTAAAGTTTCACCATACTTTTAAATCATGTGCTATTTGAAAA
GGGCTGTTATGACTGGAATTAAATGTTTTTTTTTATATCAGTGTTTTAGATTGAA
